Addgene plasmid #119602: pC.060
Purpose: Level 0 part. Promoter
Depositing lab: Alistair McCormick. Depositing organization: University of Edinburgh. Publication: CyanoGate: A Modular Cloning Suite for Engineering Cyanobacteria Based on the Plant MoClo Syntax. Vasudevan R, Gale GAR, Schiavon AA, Puzorjov A, Malin J, Gillespie MD, Vavitsas K, Zulkower V, Wang B, Howe CJ, Lea-Smith DJ, McCormick AJ. Plant Physiol. 2019 May;180(1):39-55. doi: 10.1104/pp.18.01401. Epub 2019 Feb 28. PubMed 30819783.
Backbone
  Vector backbone: pSB4K5
  Backbone size w/o insert (bp): 3313
  Vector type: Synthetic Biology
Growth in bacteria
  Bacterial resistance: Kanamycin, 50 μg/mL
  Growth temperature: 37°C
  Growth strain: DH5alpha
  Copy number: Low Copy
Gene/Insert
  Gene/Insert name: Ptac
  Species: Synthetic
  Insert size (bp): 87
  Cloning method: Restriction Enzyme; 5′ cloning site BpiI (destroyed during cloning); 3′ cloning site BpiI (destroyed during cloning)
  Sequencing primers: 5′ aagattacttcgcgtttgccac; 3′ GTCTCATGAGCGGATACATATTTGAATG
Terms and licenses: Academic/Nonprofit Terms; Industry Terms: Not Available to Industry
Depositor comments: Synthetic variant of the tac promoter from E. coli. Please visit https://www.biorxiv.org/content/10.1101/426700v1 for bioRxiv preprint.
How to cite: pC.060 was a gift from Alistair McCormick (Addgene plasmid # 119602 ; http://n2t.net/addgene:119602 ; RRID:Addgene_119602)
