[The description below was written by a language model from this plasmid's Addgene catalogue record and the feature table of its GenBank file.]
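Description:
pC.060 is a Level 0 promoter part from the CyanoGate modular cloning suite, a Golden Gate-style toolkit that extends the plant MoClo syntax to cyanobacterial engineering. It is built on the pSB4K5 backbone and held as a 3,404 bp circular plasmid. Replication depends on the low-copy pSC101 origin together with its cognate Rep101 (RepA) initiator protein, and selection in E. coli is by kanamycin through an aminoglycoside phosphotransferase (KanR) gene.

The payload is an 87 bp synthetic variant of the E. coli tac promoter (Ptac), the strong hybrid of the trp and lacUV5 promoters. In the annotated sequence, the core tac promoter is followed immediately by a lac operator, so transcription can be repressed by LacI and relieved by IPTG or lactose where the repressor is present; the plasmid itself carries no annotated lacI gene. A strong bacterial ribosome binding site is annotated just downstream of the operator. The part is insulated by transcription terminators: lambda t0 and the phage T3 early terminator lie upstream, and the bidirectional tonB terminator lies downstream, limiting read-through between the insert and the backbone. The promoter was inserted using BpiI sites that were destroyed during cloning, as is usual for Level 0 MoClo assembly.

As a Level 0 module, pC.060 is not an expression vector in its own right but a stored, standardised promoter building block. It is intended to be combined with coding sequence, terminator and other parts in later hierarchical assembly steps to build transcription units. The record does not name the enzyme or overhangs used for that release.
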