LOCUS       Exported 3404 bp ds-DNA circular SYN 13-MAY-2021
DEFINITION  Level 0 part. Promoter.
ACCESSION   .
VERSION     .
KEYWORDS    pC.060
SOURCE      synthetic DNA construct
  ORGANISM  synthetic DNA construct
REFERENCE   1 (bases 1 to 3404)
  AUTHORS   Vasudevan R, Gale GAR, Schiavon AA, Puzorjov A, Malin J, Gillespie
            MD, Vavitsas K, Zulkower V, Wang B, Howe CJ, Lea-Smith DJ, McCormick
            AJ
  TITLE     CyanoGate: A Modular Cloning Suite for Engineering Cyanobacteria
            Based on the Plant MoClo Syntax.
  JOURNAL   Plant Physiol. 2019 May;180(1):39-55. doi: 10.1104/pp.18.01401. Epub
            2019 Feb 28.
  PUBMED    30819783
REFERENCE   2 (bases 1 to 3404)
  AUTHORS   .
  TITLE     Direct Submission
  JOURNAL   Exported May 13, 2021 from SnapGene Server 1.1.58
            http://www.snapgene.com
FEATURES             Location/Qualifiers
     source          1..3404
                     /organism="synthetic DNA construct"
                     /mol_type="other DNA"
     terminator      78..172
                     /label=lambda t0 terminator
                     /note="transcription terminator from phage lambda"
     terminator      328..357
                     /label=T3Te terminator
                     /note="phage T3 early transcription terminator"
     promoter        369..397
                     /label=tac promoter
                     /note="strong E. coli promoter; hybrid between the trp and
                     lac UV5 promoters"
     protein_bind    405..421
                     /label=lac operator
                     /bound_moiety="lac repressor encoded by lacI"
                     /note="The lac repressor binds to the lac operator to
                     inhibit transcription in E. coli. This inhibition can be
                     relieved by adding lactose or
                     isopropyl-beta-D-thiogalactopyranoside (IPTG)."
     RBS             439..450
                     /note="strong bacterial ribosome binding site (Elowitz and
                     Leibler, 2000)"
     terminator      467..498
                     /label=tonB terminator
                     /note="bidirectional E. coli tonB-P14 transcription
                     terminator"
     CDS             complement(597..1412)
                     /codon_start=1
                     /product="aminoglycoside phosphotransferase"
                     /label=KanR
                     /note="confers resistance to kanamycin in bacteria or G418
                     (Geneticin(R)) in eukaryotes"
                     /translation="MSHIQRETSCSRPRLNSNMDADLYGYKWARDNVGQSGATIYRLYG
                     KPDAPELFLKHGKGSVANDVTDEMVRLNWLTEFMPLPTIKHFIRTPDDAWLLTTAIPGK
                     TAFQVLEEYPDSGENIVDALAVFLRRLHSIPVCNCPFNSDRVFRLAQAQSRMNNGLVDA
                     SDFDDERNGWPVEQVWKEMHKLLPFSPDSVVTHGDFSLDNLIFDEGKLIGCIDVGRVGI
                     ADRYQDLAILWNCLGEFSPSLQKRLFQKYGIDNPDMNKLQFHLMLDEFF"
     primer_bind     1320..1339
                     /label=Kan-R
                     /note="Kanamycin resistance gene, reverse primer"
     primer_bind     1404..1423
                     /label=pENTR-R
                     /note="pENTR vectors, reverse primer"
     CDS             complement(1770..2720)
                     /codon_start=1
                     /gene="rep101"
                     /product="RepA protein needed for replication with the
                     pSC101 origin"
                     /label=Rep101
                     /translation="MSELVVFKANELAISRYDLTEHETKLILCCVALLNPTIENPTRKE
                     RTVSFTYNQYAQMMNISRENAYGVLAKATRELMTRTVEIRNPLVKGFEIFQWTNYAKFS
                     SEKLELVFSEEILPYLFQLKKFIKYNLEHVKSFENKYSMRIYEWLLKELTQKKTHKANI
                     EISLDEFKFMLMLENNYHEFKRLNQWVLKPISKDLNTYSNMKLVVDKRGRPTDTLIFQV
                     ELDRQMDLVTELENNQIKMNGDKIPTTITSDSYLHNGLRKTLHDALTAKIQLTSFEAKF
                     LSDMQSKYDLNGSFSWLTQKQRTTLENILAKYGRI"
     rep_origin      2768..2990
                     /label=pSC101 ori
                     /note="low-copy replication origin that requires the Rep101
                     protein"
ORIGIN
        1 ttcagactgg ctaatgcacc cagtaaggca gcggtatcat caacaggctt acccgtctta
       61 ctgtccctag tgcttggatt ctcaccaata aaaaacgccc ggcggcaacc gagcgttctg
      121 aacaaatcca gatggagttc tgaggtcatt actggatcta tcaacaggag tccaagcgag
      181 ctcgtaaact tggtctgaca gctctagctc cggcaaaaaa acgggcaagg tgtcaccacc
      241 ctgccctttt tctttaaaac cgaaaagatt acttcgcgtt tgccacctga cgtctaagaa
      301 aaggaatatt cagcaatttg cccgtgccga agaaaggccc acccgtgaag gtgagccggt
      361 ctcaggagtt gacaattaat catcggctcg tataatgtgt ggaattgtga gcggataaca
      421 atttcacaca tactagagaa agaggagaaa tactaaatgt gagaccagtc aaaagcctcc
      481 gaccggaggc ttttgactaa aacttccctt ggggttatca ttggggctca ctcaaaggcg
      541 gtaatcagat aaaaaaaatc cttagctttc gctaaggatg atttctgcta gtattattag
      601 aaaaactcat cgagcatcaa atgaaactgc aatttattca tatcaggatt atcaatacca
      661 tatttttgaa aaagccgttt ctgtaatgaa ggagaaaact caccgaggca gttccaaaga
      721 atggcaaggt cctggtaacg gtctgcgatt ccgacccgtc caacatcaat acaacctatt
      781 aatttcccct cgtcaaaaat aaggttatca agtgagaaat caccatgagt gacgactgaa
      841 tccggtgaga atggcaagag cttgtgcatt tctttccaga cttgttcaac aggccagcca
      901 ttacgctcgt catcaaaatc actcgcatca accaaaccgt tattcatgcg tgattgcgcc
      961 tgagcaagac gaaatacacg atcgctgtta aaaggacaat tacaaacagg aatcgaatgt
     1021 aaccggcgca ggaacacggc cagcgcatca acaatatttt cacctgaatc aggatattct
     1081 tctaatacct ggaaggctgt tttcccagga atcgcggtgg tgagtaacca cgcatcatca
     1141 ggagtacgga taaaatgctt gatggtcggg agaggcataa actccgtcag ccagttgaga
     1201 cggaccatct catctgtaac atcattggca acgctacctt tgccatgttt cagaaacaac
     1261 tctggcgcat cgggcttccc atacaagcga tagattgtcg cacctgattg cccgacatta
     1321 tcgcgagccc atttataccc atataaatca gcgtccatgt tggagtttaa gcgcggacgg
     1381 gagcaagacg tttcccgttg aatatggctc ataacacccc ttgtattact gtttatgtaa
     1441 gcagacagtt ttattgttca tgatgatata tttttatctt gtgcaatgta acatcagaga
     1501 ttttgagaca caacgtggct ttgttgaata aatcgaactt ttgctgagtt gaaggatcag
     1561 ctctagtagt tacattgtcg atctgttcat ggtgaacagc tttgaatgca ccaaaaactc
     1621 gtaaaagctc tgatgtatct atctttttta caccgttttc atctgtgcat atggacagtt
     1681 ttccctttga tatgtaacgg tgaacagttg ttctactttt gtttgttagt cttgatgctt
     1741 cactgataga tacaagagcc ataagaacct cagatccttc cgtatttagc cagtatgttc
     1801 tctagtgtgg ttcgttgttt ttgcgtgagc catgagaacg aaccattgag atcatactta
     1861 ctttgcatgt cactcaaaaa ttttgcctca aaactggtga gctgaatttt tgcagttaaa
     1921 gcatcgtgta gtgtttttct tagtccgtta tgtaggtagg aatctgatgt aatggttgtt
     1981 ggtattttgt caccattcat ttttatctgg ttgttctcaa gttcggttac gagatccatt
     2041 tgtctatcta gttcaacttg gaaaatcaac gtatcagtcg ggcggcctcg cttatcaacc
     2101 accaatttca tattgctgta agtgtttaaa tctttactta ttggtttcaa aacccattgg
     2161 ttaagccttt taaactcatg gtagttattt tcaagcatta acatgaactt aaattcatca
     2221 aggctaatct ctatatttgc cttgtgagtt ttcttttgtg ttagttcttt taataaccac
     2281 tcataaatcc tcatagagta tttgttttca aaagacttaa catgttccag attatatttt
     2341 atgaattttt ttaactggaa aagataaggc aatatctctt cactaaaaac taattctaat
     2401 ttttcgcttg agaacttggc atagtttgtc cactggaaaa tctcaaagcc tttaaccaaa
     2461 ggattcctga tttccacagt tctcgtcatc agctctctgg ttgctttagc taatacacca
     2521 taagcatttt ccctactgat gttcatcatc tgagcgtatt ggttataagt gaacgatacc
     2581 gtccgttctt tccttgtagg gttttcaatc gtggggttga gtagtgccac acagcataaa
     2641 attagcttgg tttcatgctc cgttaagtca tagcgactaa tcgctagttc atttgctttg
     2701 aaaacaacta attcagacat acatctcaat tggtctaggt gattttaatc actataccaa
     2761 ttgagatggg ctagtcaatg ataattacat gtccttttcc tttgagttgt gggtatctgt
     2821 aaattctgct agacctttgc tggaaaactt gtaaattctg ctagaccctc tgtaaattcc
     2881 gctagacctt tgtgtgtttt ttttgtttat attcaagtgg ttataattta tagaataaag
     2941 aaagaataaa aaaagataaa aagaatagat cccagccctg tgtataactc actactttag
     3001 tcagttccgc agtattacaa aaggatgtcg caaacgctgt ttgctcctct acaaaacaga
     3061 ccttaaaacc ctaaaggctt aagtagcacc ctcgcaagct cgggcaaatc gctgaatatt
     3121 ccttttgtct ccgaccatca ggcacctgag tcgctgtctt tttcgtgaca ttcagttcgc
     3181 tgcgctcacg gctctggcag tgaatggggg taaatggcac tacaggcgcc ttttatggat
     3241 tcatgcaagg aaactaccca taatacaaga aaagcccgtc acgggcttct cagggcgttt
     3301 tatggcgggt ctgctatgtg gtgctatctg actttttgct gttcagcagt tcctgccctc
     3361 tgattttcca gtctgaccac ttcggattat cccgtgacag gtca
//
