>Addgene plasmid #119602 | pC.060 | depositor partial sequence | sequence record 250622 | Ptac
TTGACAATTAATCATCGGCTCGTATAATGTGTGGAATTGTGAGCGGATAACAATTTCACACATACTAGAG
AAAGAGGAGAAATACTA
